>Addgene plasmid #128416 | pGEX-6P-1-INTS3-N | depositor full sequence | sequence record 246093 | pGEX-6P-1-INTS3-N sequence 6505 bps
ACGTTATCGACTGCACGGTGCACCAATGCTTCTGGCGTCAGGCAGCCATCGGAAGCTGTGGTATGGCTGT
GCAGGTCGTAAATCACTGCATAATTCGTGTCGCTCAAGGCGCACTCCCGTTCTGGATAATGTTTTTTGCG
CCGACATCATAACGGTTCTGGCAAATATTCTGAAATGAGCTGTTGACAATTAATCATCGGCTCGTATAAT
GTGTGGAATTGTGAGCGGATAACAATTTCACACAGGAAACAGTATTCATGTCCCCTATACTAGGTTATTG
GAAAATTAAGGGCCTTGTGCAACCCACTCGACTTCTTTTGGAATATCTTGAAGAAAAATATGAAGAGCAT
TTGTATGAGCGCGATGAAGGTGATAAATGGCGAAACAAAAAGTTTGAATTGGGTTTGGAGTTTCCCAATC
TTCCTTATTATATTGATGGTGATGTTAAATTAACACAGTCTATGGCCATCATACGTTATATAGCTGACAA
GCACAACATGTTGGGTGGTTGTCCAAAAGAGCGTGCAGAGATTTCAATGCTTGAAGGAGCGGTTTTGGAT
ATTAGATACGGTGTTTCGAGAATTGCATATAGTAAAGACTTTGAAACTCTCAAAGTTGATTTTCTTAGCA
AGCTACCTGAAATGCTGAAAATGTTCGAAGATCGTTTATGTCATAAAACATATTTAAATGGTGATCATGT
AACCCATCCTGACTTCATGTTGTATGACGCTCTTGATGTTGTTTTATACATGGACCCAATGTGCCTGGAT
GCGTTCCCAAAATTAGTTTGTTTTAAAAAACGTATTGAAGCTATCCCACAAATTGATAAGTACTTGAAAT
CCAGCAAGTATATAGCATGGCCTTTGCAGGGCTGGCAAGCCACGTTTGGTGGTGGCGACCATCCTCCAAA
ATCGGATCTGGAAGTTCTGTTCCAGGGGCCCCTGGGATCCATGGAGTTGCAGAAGGGAAAAGGGGCGGCA
GCAGCAGCAGCTGCTTCGGGAGCAGCGGGAGGTGGAGGAGGAGGAGCGGGAGCAGGAGCCCCAGGAGGGG
GGAGGCTGCTACTTTCAACCAGTTTGGATGCCAAGGATGAGTTAGAGGAGAGATTGGAAAGGTGTATGAG
CATTGTGACATCGATGACTGCTGGTGTCTCGGAGAGAGAAGCCAATGATGCCCTCAATGCGTATGTGTGC
AAAGGCCTCCCCCAGCATGAAGAAATCTGCCTGGGCCTGTTTACTCTCATCCTCACTGAACCTGCCCAAG
CCCAGAAGTGTTACCGGGACTTAGCTCTGGTGAGTCGTGATGGCATGAATATTGTCCTGAATAAAATCAA
CCAGATACTTATGGAGAAGTACCTGAAGCTGCAGGATACCTGCCGTACTCAGTTGGTGTGGTTGGTACGG
GAACTGGTGAAGAGTGGGGTTCTGGGAGCCGATGGTGTTTGTATGACGTTTATGAAGCAGATTGCAGGTG
GAGATGTTACAGCCAAAAATATCTGGTTGGCAGAAAGTGTTCTGGATATCCTGACAGAGCAAAGGGAGTG
GGTCCTGAAGAGCAGCATCCTCATTGCCATGGCTGTTTACACGTACCTCCGCCTCATCGTGGACCACCAT
GGGACTGCCCAGCTCCAGGCCCTGCGACAGAAGGAAGTAGACTTCTGCATCTCACTGCTTCGGGAACGGT
TCATGGAATGTCTGATGATTGGTCGGGATCTCGTAAGACTACTTCAGAATGTTGCTAGGATACCAGAATT
TGAACTGCTTTGGAAAGATATTATCCATAATCCTCAGGCCTTGAGTCCTCAGTTCACAGGTATCCTACAG
CTTCTTCAGTCAAGAACATCCCGAAAATTCCTAGCATGTCGTCTAACCCCGGACATGGAGACTAAACTCC
TCTTCATGACATCCCGGGTGCGATTTGGTCAACAAAAGCGATACCAAGATTGGTTCCAGCGCCAGTACCT
GTCAACTCCAGATAGTCAGTCTCTGCGCTGTGACCTCATTCGCTACATCTGTGGGGTAGTCCACCCTTCT
AATGAAGTACTGAGTTCAGATATCTTGCCCCGGTGGGCCATCATTGGTTGGCTCCTGACAACGTGCACGT
CAAATGTCGCTGCCTCCAATGCCAAGCTGGCTTTGTTTTATGACTGGCTGTTCTTTAGTCCAGACAAGGA
TAGCATTATGAACATAGAACCAGCCATCCTGGTCATGCACCACTCCATGAAGCCCCACCCAGCCATCACT
GCCACACTCCTGGACTTCATGTGCCGCATCATTCCCAACTTCTATCCACCATTGGAGGGCCACGTGCGGC
AGGGTGTCTTTTCCTCCCTCAACCACATTGTGGAGAAACGGGTCTTGGCACACCTAGCTCCCCTGTTTGA
CAACCCTAAGTTGGATAAGGAGCTGCGGGCAATGCTGAGAGAGAAGTTTCCTGAGTTCTGCAGCTCACCC
TCCCCACCTGTGGAAGTCAAAATTGAGGAGCCAGTTTCCCTCGAGCGGCCGCATCGTGACTGACTGACGA
TCTGCCTCGCGCGTTTCGGTGATGACGGTGAAAACCTCTGACACATGCAGCTCCCGGAGACGGTCACAGC
TTGTCTGTAAGCGGATGCCGGGAGCAGACAAGCCCGTCAGGGCGCGTCAGCGGGTGTTGGCGGGTGTCGG
GGCGCAGCCATGACCCAGTCACGTAGCGATAGCGGAGTGTATAATTCTTGAAGACGAAAGGGCCTCGTGA
TACGCCTATTTTTATAGGTTAATGTCATGATAATAATGGTTTCTTAGACGTCAGGTGGCACTTTTCGGGG
AAATGTGCGCGGAACCCCTATTTGTTTATTTTTCTAAATACATTCAAATATGTATCCGCTCATGAGACAA
TAACCCTGATAAATGCTTCAATAATATTGAAAAAGGAAGAGTATGAGTATTCAACATTTCCGTGTCGCCC
TTATTCCCTTTTTTGCGGCATTTTGCCTTCCTGTTTTTGCTCACCCAGAAACGCTGGTGAAAGTAAAAGA
TGCTGAAGATCAGTTGGGTGCACGAGTGGGTTACATCGAACTGGATCTCAACAGCGGTAAGATCCTTGAG
AGTTTTCGCCCCGAAGAACGTTTTCCAATGATGAGCACTTTTAAAGTTCTGCTATGTGGCGCGGTATTAT
CCCGTGTTGACGCCGGGCAAGAGCAACTCGGTCGCCGCATACACTATTCTCAGAATGACTTGGTTGAGTA
CTCACCAGTCACAGAAAAGCATCTTACGGATGGCATGACAGTAAGAGAATTATGCAGTGCTGCCATAACC
ATGAGTGATAACACTGCGGCCAACTTACTTCTGACAACGATCGGAGGACCGAAGGAGCTAACCGCTTTTT
TGCACAACATGGGGGATCATGTAACTCGCCTTGATCGTTGGGAACCGGAGCTGAATGAAGCCATACCAAA
CGACGAGCGTGACACCACGATGCCTGCAGCAATGGCAACAACGTTGCGCAAACTATTAACTGGCGAACTA
CTTACTCTAGCTTCCCGGCAACAATTAATAGACTGGATGGAGGCGGATAAAGTTGCAGGACCACTTCTGC
GCTCGGCCCTTCCGGCTGGCTGGTTTATTGCTGATAAATCTGGAGCCGGTGAGCGTGGGTCTCGCGGTAT
CATTGCAGCACTGGGGCCAGATGGTAAGCCCTCCCGTATCGTAGTTATCTACACGACGGGGAGTCAGGCA
ACTATGGATGAACGAAATAGACAGATCGCTGAGATAGGTGCCTCACTGATTAAGCATTGGTAACTGTCAG
ACCAAGTTTACTCATATATACTTTAGATTGATTTAAAACTTCATTTTTAATTTAAAAGGATCTAGGTGAA
GATCCTTTTTGATAATCTCATGACCAAAATCCCTTAACGTGAGTTTTCGTTCCACTGAGCGTCAGACCCC
GTAGAAAAGATCAAAGGATCTTCTTGAGATCCTTTTTTTCTGCGCGTAATCTGCTGCTTGCAAACAAAAA
AACCACCGCTACCAGCGGTGGTTTGTTTGCCGGATCAAGAGCTACCAACTCTTTTTCCGAAGGTAACTGG
CTTCAGCAGAGCGCAGATACCAAATACTGTCCTTCTAGTGTAGCCGTAGTTAGGCCACCACTTCAAGAAC
TCTGTAGCACCGCCTACATACCTCGCTCTGCTAATCCTGTTACCAGTGGCTGCTGCCAGTGGCGATAAGT
CGTGTCTTACCGGGTTGGACTCAAGACGATAGTTACCGGATAAGGCGCAGCGGTCGGGCTGAACGGGGGG
TTCGTGCACACAGCCCAGCTTGGAGCGAACGACCTACACCGAACTGAGATACCTACAGCGTGAGCTATGA
GAAAGCGCCACGCTTCCCGAAGGGAGAAAGGCGGACAGGTATCCGGTAAGCGGCAGGGTCGGAACAGGAG
AGCGCACGAGGGAGCTTCCAGGGGGAAACGCCTGGTATCTTTATAGTCCTGTCGGGTTTCGCCACCTCTG
ACTTGAGCGTCGATTTTTGTGATGCTCGTCAGGGGGGCGGAGCCTATGGAAAAACGCCAGCAACGCGGCC
TTTTTACGGTTCCTGGCCTTTTGCTGGCCTTTTGCTCACATGTTCTTTCCTGCGTTATCCCCTGATTCTG
TGGATAACCGTATTACCGCCTTTGAGTGAGCTGATACCGCTCGCCGCAGCCGAACGACCGAGCGCAGCGA
GTCAGTGAGCGAGGAAGCGGAAGAGCGCCTGATGCGGTATTTTCTCCTTACGCATCTGTGCGGTATTTCA
CACCGCATAAATTCCGACACCATCGAATGGTGCAAAACCTTTCGCGGTATGGCATGATAGCGCCCGGAAG
AGAGTCAATTCAGGGTGGTGAATGTGAAACCAGTAACGTTATACGATGTCGCAGAGTATGCCGGTGTCTC
TTATCAGACCGTTTCCCGCGTGGTGAACCAGGCCAGCCACGTTTCTGCGAAAACGCGGGAAAAAGTGGAA
GCGGCGATGGCGGAGCTGAATTACATTCCCAACCGCGTGGCACAACAACTGGCGGGCAAACAGTCGTTGC
TGATTGGCGTTGCCACCTCCAGTCTGGCCCTGCACGCGCCGTCGCAAATTGTCGCGGCGATTAAATCTCG
CGCCGATCAACTGGGTGCCAGCGTGGTGGTGTCGATGGTAGAACGAAGCGGCGTCGAAGCCTGTAAAGCG
GCGGTGCACAATCTTCTCGCGCAACGCGTCAGTGGGCTGATCATTAACTATCCGCTGGATGACCAGGATG
CCATTGCTGTGGAAGCTGCCTGCACTAATGTTCCGGCGTTATTTCTTGATGTCTCTGACCAGACACCCAT
CAACAGTATTATTTTCTCCCATGAAGACGGTACGCGACTGGGCGTGGAGCATCTGGTCGCATTGGGTCAC
CAGCAAATCGCGCTGTTAGCGGGCCCATTAAGTTCTGTCTCGGCGCGTCTGCGTCTGGCTGGCTGGCATA
AATATCTCACTCGCAATCAAATTCAGCCGATAGCGGAACGGGAAGGCGACTGGAGTGCCATGTCCGGTTT
TCAACAAACCATGCAAATGCTGAATGAGGGCATCGTTCCCACTGCGATGCTGGTTGCCAACGATCAGATG
GCGCTGGGCGCAATGCGCGCCATTACCGAGTCCGGGCTGCGCGTTGGTGCGGATATCTCGGTAGTGGGAT
ACGACGATACCGAAGACAGCTCATGTTATATCCCGCCGTCAACCACCATCAAACAGGATTTTCGCCTGCT
GGGGCAAACCAGCGTGGACCGCTTGCTGCAACTCTCTCAGGGCCAGGCGGTGAAGGGCAATCAGCTGTTG
CCCGTCTCACTGGTGAAAAGAAAAACCACCCTGGCGCCCAATACGCAAACCGCCTCTCCCCGCGCGTTGG
CCGATTCATTAATGCAGCTGGCACGACAGGTTTCCCGACTGGAAAGCGGGCAGTGAGCGCAACGCAATTA
ATGTGAGTTAGCTCACTCATTAGGCACCCCAGGCTTTACACTTTATGCTTCCGGCTCGTATGTTGTGTGG
AATTGTGAGCGGATAACAATTTCACACAGGAAACAGCTATGACCATGATTACGGATTCACTGGCCGTCGT
TTTACAACGTCGTGACTGGGAAAACCCTGGCGTTACCCAACTTAATCGCCTTGCAGCACATCCCCCTTTC
GCCAGCTGGCGTAATAGCGAAGAGGCCCGCACCGATCGCCCTTCCCAACAGTTGCGCAGCCTGAATGGCG
AATGGCGCTTTGCCTGGTTTCCGGCACCAGAAGCGGTGCCGGAAAGCTGGCTGGAGTGCGATCTTCCTGA
GGCCGATACTGTCGTCGTCCCCTCAAACTGGCAGATGCACGGTTACGATGCGCCCATCTACACCAACGTA
ACCTATCCCATTACGGTCAATCCGCCGTTTGTTCCCACGGAGAATCCGACGGGTTGTTACTCGCTCACAT
TTAATGTTGATGAAAGCTGGCTACAGGAAGGCCAGACGCGAATTATTTTTGATGGCGTTGGAATT
Features (pLannotate 1.2.2; 17 found; start..end, strand, type, name):
      6..107     -  CDS            yciV (fragment): RNAAM_ECOLI - Also known as trpH From Escherichia coli (strain K12).
    183..211     +  promoter       tac promoter: strong E. coli promoter; hybrid between the trp and lac UV5 promoters
    219..235     +  protein_bind   lac operator: The lac repressor binds to the lac operator to inhibit transcription in E. coli. This inhibition can be relieved by adding lactose or isopropyl-β-D-thiogalactopyranoside (IPTG). lac repressor encoded by lacI
    258..911     +  CDS            GST26_SCHJA: Experimental evidence at protein level: Swiss-Prot protein existence level 1. GST isoenzymes appear to play a central role in the parasite detoxification system. Other functions are also suspected including a role in increasing the solubility of haematin in the parasite gut. From Schistosoma japonicum (Blood fluke).
    951..2495    +  CDS            INTS3 (fragment): INT3_HUMAN - Also known as C1orf193, C1orf60. Experimental evidence at protein level: Swiss-Prot protein existence level 1. Component of the SOSS complex, a multiprotein complex that functions downstream of the MRN complex to promote DNA repair and G2/M checkpoint. The SOSS complex associates with single-stranded DNA at DNA lesions and influences diverse endpoints in the cellular DNA damage response including cell-cycle checkpoint activation, recombinational repair and maintenance of genomic stability. The SOSS complex is required for efficient homologous recombination-dependent repair of doub
   2522..2561    +  CDS            rop (fragment): Rop protein, which maintains plasmids at low copy number; rop
   2663..2703    +  misc_feature   bom (fragment): basis of mobility region from pBR322
   2808..2912    +  promoter       AmpR promoter: bla
   2913..3773    +  CDS            AmpR: β-lactamase; bla; confers resistance to ampicillin, carbenicillin, and related antibiotics
   3944..4532    +  rep_origin     ori: high-copy-number ColE1/pMB1/pBR322/pUC origin of replication
   4718..4769    -  misc_feature   bom (fragment): basis of mobility region from pBR322
   4776..4853    +  promoter       lacIq promoter: lacI (mutant); In the lacIq allele, a single base change in the promoter boosts expression of the lacI gene about 10-fold.
   4854..5936    +  CDS            lacI: lac repressor; lacI; The lac repressor binds to the lac operator to inhibit transcription in E. coli. This inhibition can be relieved by adding lactose or isopropyl-β-D-thiogalactopyranoside (IPTG).
   5949..5970    +  protein_bind   CAP binding site: CAP binding activates transcription in the presence of cAMP. E. coli catabolite activator protein
   5985..6015    +  promoter       lac promoter: promoter for the E. coli lac operon
   6023..6039    +  protein_bind   lac operator: The lac repressor binds to the lac operator to inhibit transcription in E. coli. This inhibition can be relieved by adding lactose or isopropyl-β-D-thiogalactopyranoside (IPTG). lac repressor encoded by lacI
   6059..6232    +  CDS            lacZα: LacZα fragment of β-galactosidase; lacZ fragment
