>Addgene plasmid #128416 | pGEX-6P-1-INTS3-N | addgene full sequence | sequence record 252290 | Addgene NGS Result
ACACCCATCAACAGTATTATTTTCTCCCATGAAGACGGTACGCGACTGGGCGTGGAGCATCTGGTCGCAT
TGGGTCACCAGCAAATCGCGCTGTTAGCGGGCCCATTAAGTTCTGTCTCGGCGCGTCTGCGTCTGGCTGG
CTGGCATAAATATCTCACTCGCAATCAAATTCAGCCGATAGCGGAACGGGAAGGCGACTGGAGTGCCATG
TCCGGTTTTCAACAAACCATGCAAATGCTGAATGAGGGCATCGTTCCCACTGCGATGCTGGTTGCCAACG
ATCAGATGGCGCTGGGCGCAATGCGCGCCATTACCGAGTCCGGGCTGCGCGTTGGTGCGGATATCTCGGT
AGTGGGATACGACGATACCGAAGACAGCTCATGTTATATCCCGCCGTTAACCACCATCAAACAGGATTTT
CGCCTGCTGGGGCAAACCAGCGTGGACCGCTTGCTGCAACTCTCTCAGGGCCAGGCGGTGAAGGGCAATC
AGCTGTTGCCCGTCTCACTGGTGAAAAGAAAAACCACGCTAGCGCCCAATACGCAAACCGCCTCTCCCCG
CGCGTTGGCCGATTCATTAATGCAGCTGGCACGACAGGTTTCCCGACTGGAAAGCGGGCAGTGAGCGCAA
CGCAATTAATGTAAGTTAGCTCACTCATTAGGCACCCCAGGCTTTACACTTTATGCTTCCGGCTCGTATG
TTGTGTGGAATTGTGAGCGGATAACAATTTCACACAGGAAACAGCTATGACCATGATTACGGATTCACTG
GCCGTCGTTTTACAACGTCGTGACTGGGAAAACCCTGGCGTTACCCAACTTAATCGCCTTGCAGCACATC
CCCCTTTCGCCAGCTGGCGTAATAGCGAAGAGGCCCGCACCGATCGCCCTTCCCAACAGTTGCGCAGCCT
GAATGGCGAATGGCGCTTTGCCTGGTTTCCGGCACCAGAAGCGGTGCCGGAAAGCTGGCTGGAGTGCGAT
CTTCCTGAGGCCGATACTGTCGTCGTCCCCTCAAACTGGCAGATGCACGGTTACGATGCGCCCATCTACA
CCAACGTGACCTATCCCATTACGGTCAATCCGCCGTTTGTTCCCACGGAGAATCCGACGGGTTGTTACTC
GCTCACATTTAATGTTGATGAAAGCTGGCTACAGGAAGGCCAGACGCGAATTATTTTTGATGGCGTTGGA
ATTAGCTTATCGACTGCACGGTGCACCAATGCTTCTGGCGTCAGGCAGCCATCGGAAGCTGTGGTATGGC
TGTGCAGGTCGTAAATCACTGCATAATTCGTGTCGCTCAAGGCGCACTCCCGTTCTGGATAATGTTTTTT
GCGCCGACATCATAACGGTTCTGGCAAATATTCTGAAATGAGCTGTTGACAATTAATCATCGGCTCGTAT
AATGTGTGGAATTGTGAGCGGATAACAATTTCACACAGGAAACAGTATTCATGTCCCCTATACTAGGTTA
TTGGAAAATTAAGGGCCTTGTGCAACCCACTCGACTTCTTTTGGAATATCTTGAAGAAAAATATGAAGAG
CATTTGTATGAGCGCGATGAAGGTGATAAATGGCGAAACAAAAAGTTTGAATTGGGTTTGGAGTTTCCCA
ATCTTCCTTATTATATTGATGGTGATGTTAAATTAACACAGTCTATGGCCATCATACGTTATATAGCTGA
CAAGCACAACATGTTGGGTGGTTGTCCAAAAGAGCGTGCAGAGATTTCAATGCTTGAAGGAGCGGTTTTG
GATATTAGATACGGTGTTTCGAGAATTGCATATAGTAAAGACTTTGAAACTCTCAAAGTTGATTTTCTTA
GCAAGCTACCTGAAATGCTGAAAATGTTCGAAGATCGTTTATGTCATAAAACATATTTAAATGGTGATCA
TGTAACCCATCCTGACTTCATGTTGTATGACGCTCTTGATGTTGTTTTATACATGGACCCAATGTGCCTG
GATGCGTTCCCAAAATTAGTTTGTTTTAAAAAACGTATTGAAGCTATCCCACAAATTGATAAGTACTTGA
AATCCAGCAAGTATATAGCATGGCCTTTGCAGGGCTGGCAAGCCACGTTTGGTGGTGGCGACCATCCTCC
AAAATCGGATCTGGAAGTTCTGTTCCAGGGGCCCCTGGGATCCATGGAGTTGCAGAAGGGAAAAGGGGCG
GCAGCAGCAGCAGCTGCTTCGGGAGCAGCGGGAGGTGGAGGAGGAGGAGCGGGAGCAGGAGCCCCAGGAG
GGGGGAGGCTGCTACTTTCAACCAGTTTGGATGCCAAGGATGAGTTAGAGGAGAGATTGGAAAGGTGTAT
GAGCATTGTGACATCGATGACTGCTGGTGTCTCGGAGAGAGAAGCCAATGATGCCCTCAATGCGTATGTG
TGCAAAGGCCTCCCCCAGCATGAAGAAATCTGCCTGGGCCTGTTTACTCTCATCCTCACTGAACCTGCCC
AAGCCCAGAAGTGTTACCGGGACTTAGCTCTGGTGAGTCGTGATGGCATGAATATTGTCCTGAATAAAAT
CAACCAGATACTTATGGAGAAGTACCTGAAGCTGCAGGATACCTGCCGTACTCAGTTGGTGTGGTTGGTA
CGGGAACTGGTGAAGAGTGGGGTTCTGGGAGCCGATGGTGTTTGTATGACGTTTATGAAGCAGATTGCAG
GTGGAGATGTTACAGCCAAAAATATCTGGTTGGCAGAAAGTGTTCTGGATATCCTGACAGAGCAAAGGGA
GTGGGTCCTGAAGAGCAGCATCCTCATTGCCATGGCTGTTTACACGTACCTCCGCCTCATCGTGGACCAC
CATGGGACTGCCCAGCTCCAGGCCCTGCGACAGAAGGAAGTAGACTTCTGCATCTCACTGCTTCGGGAAC
GGTTCATGGAATGTCTGATGATTGGTCGGGATCTCGTAAGACTACTTCAGAATGTTGCTAGGATACCAGA
ATTTGAACTGCTTTGGAAAGATATTATCCATAATCCTCAGGCCTTGAGTCCTCAGTTCACAGGTATCCTA
CAGCTTCTTCAGTCAAGAACATCCCGAAAATTCCTAGCATGTCGTCTAACCCCGGACATGGAGACTAAAC
TCCTCTTCATGACATCCCGGGTGCGATTTGGTCAACAAAAGCGATACCAAGATTGGTTCCAGCGCCAGTA
CCTGTCAACTCCAGATAGTCAGTCTCTGCGCTGTGACCTCATTCGCTACATCTGTGGGGTAGTCCACCCT
TCTAATGAAGTACTGAGTTCAGATATCTTGCCCCGGTGGGCCATCATTGGTTGGCTCCTGACAACGTGCA
CGTCAAATGTCGCTGCCTCCAATGCCAAGCTGGCTTTGTTTTATGACTGGCTGTTCTTTAGTCCAGACAA
GGATAGCATTATGAACATAGAACCAGCCATCCTGGTCATGCACCACTCCATGAAGCCCCACCCAGCCATC
ACTGCCACACTCCTGGACTTCATGTGCCGCATCATTCCCAACTTCTATCCACCATTGGAGGGCCACGTGC
GGCAGGGTGTCTTTTCCTCCCTCAACCACATTGTGGAGAAACGGGTCTTGGCACACCTAGCTCCCCTGTT
TGACAACCCTAAGTTGGATAAGGAGCTGCGGGCAATGCTGAGAGAGAAGTTTCCTGAGTTCTGCAGCTCA
CCCTCCCCACCTGTGGAAGTCAAAATTGAGGAGCCAGTTTCCTGACTCGAGCGGCCGCATCGTGACTGAC
TGACGATCTGCCTCGCGCGTTTCGGTGATGACGGTGAAAACCTCTGACACATGCAGCTCCCGGAGACGGT
CACAGCTTGTCTGTAAGCGGATGCCGGGAGCAGACAAGCCCGTCAGGGCGCGTCAGCGGGTGTTGGCGGG
TGTCGGGGCGCAGCCATGACCCAGTCACGTAGCGATAGCGGAGTGTATAATTCTTGAAGACGAAAGGGCC
TCGTGATACGCCTATTTTTATAGGTTAATGTCATGATAATAATGGTTTCTTAGACGTCAGGTGGCACTTT
TCGGGGAAATGTGCGCGGAACCCCTATTTGTTTATTTTTCTAAATACATTCAAATATGTATCCGCTCATG
AGACAATAACCCTGATAAATGCTTCAATAATATTGAAAAAGGAAGAGTATGAGTATTCAACATTTCCGTG
TCGCCCTTATTCCCTTTTTTGCGGCATTTTGCCTTCCTGTTTTTGCTCACCCAGAAACGCTGGTGAAAGT
AAAAGATGCTGAAGATCAGTTGGGTGCACGAGTGGGTTACATCGAACTGGATCTCAACAGCGGTAAGATC
CTTGAGAGTTTTCGCCCCGAAGAACGTTTTCCAATGATGAGCACTTTTAAAGTTCTGCTATGTGGCGCGG
TATTATCCCGTGTTGACGCCGGGCAAGAGCAACTCGGTCGCCGCATACACTATTCTCAGAATGACTTGGT
TGAGTACTCACCAGTCACAGAAAAGCATCTTACGGATGGCATGACAGTAAGAGAATTATGCAGTGCTGCC
ATAACCATGAGTGATAACACTGCGGCCAACTTACTTCTGACAACGATCGGAGGACCGAAGGAGCTAACCG
CTTTTTTGCACAACATGGGGGATCATGTAACTCGCCTTGATCGTTGGGAACCGGAGCTGAATGAAGCCAT
ACCAAACGACGAGCGTGACACCACGATGCCTGCAGCAATGGCAACAACGTTGCGCAAACTATTAACTGGC
GAACTACTTACTCTAGCTTCCCGGCAACAATTAATAGACTGGATGGAGGCGGATAAAGTTGCAGGACCAC
TTCTGCGCTCGGCCCTTCCGGCTGGCTGGTTTATTGCTGATAAATCTGGAGCCGGTGAGCGTGGGTCTCG
CGGTATCATTGCAGCACTGGGGCCAGATGGTAAGCCCTCCCGTATCGTAGTTATCTACACGACGGGGAGT
CAGGCAACTATGGATGAACGAAATAGACAGATCGCTGAGATAGGTGCCTCACTGATTAAGCATTGGTAAC
TGTCAGACCAAGTTTACTCATATATACTTTAGATTGATTTAAAACTTCATTTTTAATTTAAAAGGATCTA
GGTGAAGATCCTTTTTGATAATCTCATGACCAAAATCCCTTAACGTGAGTTTTCGTTCCACTGAGCGTCA
GACCCCGTAGAAAAGATCAAAGGATCTTCTTGAGATCCTTTTTTTCTGCGCGTAATCTGCTGCTTGCAAA
CAAAAAAACCACCGCTACCAGCGGTGGTTTGTTTGCCGGATCAAGAGCTACCAACTCTTTTTCCGAAGGT
AACTGGCTTCAGCAGAGCGCAGATACCAAATACTGTCCTTCTAGTGTAGCCGTAGTTAGGCCACCACTTC
AAGAACTCTGTAGCACCGCCTACATACCTCGCTCTGCTAATCCTGTTACCAGTGGCTGCTGCCAGTGGCG
ATAAGTCGTGTCTTACCGGGTTGGACTCAAGACGATAGTTACCGGATAAGGCGCAGCGGTCGGGCTGAAC
GGGGGGTTCGTGCACACAGCCCAGCTTGGAGCGAACGACCTACACCGAACTGAGATACCTACAGCGTGAG
CTATGAGAAAGCGCCACGCTTCCCGAAGGGAGAAAGGCGGACAGGTATCCGGTAAGCGGCAGGGTCGGAA
CAGGAGAGCGCACGAGGGAGCTTCCAGGGGGAAACGCCTGGTATCTTTATAGTCCTGTCGGGTTTCGCCA
CCTCTGACTTGAGCGTCGATTTTTGTGATGCTCGTCAGGGGGGCGGAGCCTATGGAAAAACGCCAGCAAC
GCGGCCTTTTTACGGTTCCTGGCCTTTTGCTGGCCTTTTGCTCACATGTTCTTTCCTGCGTTATCCCCTG
ATTCTGTGGATAACCGTATTACCGCCTTTGAGTGAGCTGATACCGCTCGCCGCAGCCGAACGACCGAGCG
CAGCGAGTCAGTGAGCGAGGAAGCGGAAGAGCGCCTGATGCGGTATTTTCTCCTTACGCATCTGTGCGGT
ATTTCACACCGCATAAATTCCGACACCATCGAATGGCGCAAAACCTTTCGCGGTATGGCATGATAGCGCC
CGGAAGAGAGTCAATTCAGGGTGGTGAATGTGAAACCAGTAACGTTATACGATGTCGCAGAGTATGCCGG
TGTCTCTTATCAGACCGTTTCCCGCGTGGTGAACCAGGCCAGCCACGTTTCTGCGAAAACGCGGGAAAAA
GTGGAAGCGGCGATGGCGGAGCTGAATTACATTCCCAACCGCGTGGCACAACAACTGGCGGGCAAACAGT
CGTTGCTGATTGGCGTTGCCACCTCCAGTCTGGCCCTGCACGCGCCGTCGCAAATTGTCGCGGCGATTAA
ATCTCGCGCCGATCAACTGGGTGCCAGCGTGGTGGTGTCGATGGTAGAACGAAGCGGCGTCGAAGCCTGT
AAAGCGGCGGTGCACAATCTTCTCGCGCAACGCGTCAGTGGGCTGATCATTAACTATCCGCTGGATGACC
AGGATGCCATTGCTGTGGAAGCTGCCTGCACTAATGTTCCGGCGTTATTTCTTGATGTCTCTGACCAG
Features (pLannotate 1.2.2; 17 found; start..end, strand, type, name):
    637..658     +  protein_bind   CAP binding site: CAP binding activates transcription in the presence of cAMP. E. coli catabolite activator protein
    673..703     +  promoter       lac promoter: promoter for the E. coli lac operon
    711..727     +  protein_bind   lac operator: The lac repressor binds to the lac operator to inhibit transcription in E. coli. This inhibition can be relieved by adding lactose or isopropyl-β-D-thiogalactopyranoside (IPTG). lac repressor encoded by lacI
    747..920     +  CDS            lacZα: LacZα fragment of β-galactosidase; lacZ fragment
   1184..1300    -  CDS            yciV (fragment): RNAAM_ECOLI - Also known as trpH From Escherichia coli (strain K12).
   1376..1404    +  promoter       tac promoter: strong E. coli promoter; hybrid between the trp and lac UV5 promoters
   1412..1428    +  protein_bind   lac operator: The lac repressor binds to the lac operator to inhibit transcription in E. coli. This inhibition can be relieved by adding lactose or isopropyl-β-D-thiogalactopyranoside (IPTG). lac repressor encoded by lacI
   1451..2104    +  CDS            GST26_SCHJA: Experimental evidence at protein level: Swiss-Prot protein existence level 1. GST isoenzymes appear to play a central role in the parasite detoxification system. Other functions are also suspected including a role in increasing the solubility of haematin in the parasite gut. From Schistosoma japonicum (Blood fluke).
   2144..3682    +  CDS            INTS3 (fragment): INT3_HUMAN - Also known as C1orf193, C1orf60. Experimental evidence at protein level: Swiss-Prot protein existence level 1. Component of the SOSS complex, a multiprotein complex that functions downstream of the MRN complex to promote DNA repair and G2/M checkpoint. The SOSS complex associates with single-stranded DNA at DNA lesions and influences diverse endpoints in the cellular DNA damage response including cell-cycle checkpoint activation, recombinational repair and maintenance of genomic stability. The SOSS complex is required for efficient homologous recombination-dependent repair of doub
   3718..3757    +  CDS            rop (fragment): Rop protein, which maintains plasmids at low copy number; rop
   3859..3899    +  misc_feature   bom (fragment): basis of mobility region from pBR322
   4004..4108    +  promoter       AmpR promoter: bla
   4109..4969    +  CDS            AmpR: β-lactamase; bla; confers resistance to ampicillin, carbenicillin, and related antibiotics
   5140..5728    +  rep_origin     ori: high-copy-number ColE1/pMB1/pBR322/pUC origin of replication
   5914..5965    -  misc_feature   bom (fragment): basis of mobility region from pBR322
   5972..6049    +  promoter       lacI promoter: lacI
   6050..624     +  CDS            lacI (across the origin): lac repressor; lacI; The lac repressor binds to the lac operator to inhibit transcription in E. coli. This inhibition can be relieved by adding lactose or isopropyl-β-D-thiogalactopyranoside (IPTG).
