[The description below was written by a language model from this plasmid's Addgene catalogue record and pLannotate feature annotations shown in this document.]
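Description:
pGEX-6P-1-INTS3-N is a bacterial expression plasmid built on the commercial pGEX-6P-1 backbone for producing the N-terminal region (residues 1–513) of human INTS3, also known as SOSS-A, as a glutathione S-transferase fusion in E. coli. The roughly 1.5 kb INTS3 fragment was inserted between the BamHI and XhoI sites, both retained, giving a plasmid of about 6.5 kb. It lies downstream of, and is intended to be in frame with, the Schistosoma japonicum GST coding sequence supplied by the vector, so the tag sits at the N-terminus of the fusion. Transcription is driven by the tac promoter, a strong trp/lac hybrid, followed by a lac operator. The plasmid also carries its own lacI repressor gene, so expression is held off until IPTG is added. The short gap between GST and the insert corresponds to the linker region of the pGEX-6P series, which normally encodes a protease cleavage site for tag removal, although this is not annotated in the feature tables.

The plasmid replicates from a ColE1/pMB1-type origin, recorded as high copy, and is selected with ampicillin through the bla β-lactamase gene. Residual backbone elements include rop and bom fragments and a lac promoter–lacZα segment downstream of lacI. Two full-length sequence records are available, a depositor sequence and a sequencing-derived one, which differ by a few bases in length. They also differ slightly in the annotated extent of the INTS3 fragment and in whether the lacI promoter is called as the lacIq variant. INTS3 is a component of the SOSS complex involved in the DNA damage response. The construct is suited to GST affinity purification of the INTS3 N-terminal domain for biochemical work, such as the nucleic acid binding studies indicated by the associated publication.
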