Addgene plasmid #128416: pGEX-6P-1-INTS3-N
Purpose: Express INTS3 N-termini (1-513 aa) in E. coli with a GST tag (N-terminal)
Depositing lab: Yuliang Wu. Depositing organization: University of Saskatchewan. Publication: Biochemical characterization of INTS3 and C9ORF80, two subunits of hNABP1/2 heterotrimeric complex in nucleic acid binding. Vidhyasagar V, He Y, Guo M, Talwar T, Singh RS, Yadav M, Katselis G, Vizeacoumar FJ, Lukong KE, Wu Y. Biochem J. 2018 Jan 2;475(1):45-60. doi: 10.1042/BCJ20170351. PubMed 29150435.
Backbone
  Vector backbone: pGEX-6P-1
  Backbone manufacturer: GE HealthCare
  Backbone size w/o insert (bp): 4984
  Total vector size (bp): 6505
  Vector type: Bacterial Expression
Growth in bacteria
  Bacterial resistance: Ampicillin, 100 μg/mL
  Growth temperature: 37°C
  Growth strain: DH5alpha
  Copy number: High Copy
Gene/Insert
  Gene/Insert name: INTS3 (alt names: SOSS-A; INT3; C1orf60)
  Species: H. sapiens (human)
  Insert size (bp): 1539
  Mutation: N-terminal region (1–513 aa)
  GenBank ID: NM_023015.5
  Entrez Gene: INTS3 (a.k.a. C1orf193, C1orf60, INT3, SOSS-A, SOSSA)
  Promoter: tac promoter
  Tag / fusion protein: GST (N terminal on backbone)
  Cloning method: Restriction Enzyme; 5′ cloning site BamH I (not destroyed); 3′ cloning site Xho I (not destroyed)
  Sequencing primers: 5′ pGEX 5' sequencing primer; 3′ pGEX 3' sequencing primer
Terms and licenses: Academic/Nonprofit Terms; Industry Terms: Not Available to Industry
How to cite: pGEX-6P-1-INTS3-N was a gift from Yuliang Wu (Addgene plasmid # 128416 ; http://n2t.net/addgene:128416 ; RRID:Addgene_128416)
